Addgene plasmid #176534: pHS0570 pET45b(+) T7/LacO His14-MBP-bdSUMO-CRISPR associated IscB-TwinStrep
Purpose: Bacterial expression of His14-MBP-bdSUMO-CRISPR associated IscB-TwinStrep
Depositing lab: Feng Zhang. Depositing organization: Broad Institute. Publication: The widespread IS200/IS605 transposon family encodes diverse programmable RNA-guided endonucleases. Altae-Tran H, Kannan S, Demircioglu FE, Oshiro R, Nety SP, McKay LJ, Dlakic M, Inskeep WP, Makarova KS, Macrae RK, Koonin EV, Zhang F. Science. 2021 Oct;374(6563):57-65. doi: 10.1126/science.abj6856. Epub 2021 Sep 9. PubMed 34591643.
Backbone
  Vector backbone: pET45b(+)
  Backbone size w/o insert (bp): 5062
  Total vector size (bp): 8044
  Vector type: Bacterial Expression
Growth in bacteria
  Bacterial resistance: Ampicillin, 100 μg/mL
  Growth temperature: 37°C
  Growth strain: NEB Stable
  Copy number: High Copy
Gene/Insert
  Gene/Insert name: CRISPR-associated IscB (Delaware Bay metagenome) (alt name: IscB(HEARO))
  Species: E. coli, Brachypodium distachyon, Delaware Bay metagenome
  Insert size (bp): 1098
  GenBank ID: WP_040064394.1
  Promoter: T7
  Tag / fusion protein: 14xHis-MBP-bdSUMO (N terminal on backbone); TwinStrep (C terminal on insert)
  Cloning method: Unknown
  Sequencing primers: 5′ n/a
Terms and licenses: Academic/Nonprofit Terms; Industry Terms: Not Available to Industry
How to cite: pHS0570 pET45b(+) T7/LacO His14-MBP-bdSUMO-CRISPR associated IscB-TwinStrep was a gift from Feng Zhang (Addgene plasmid # 176534 ; http://n2t.net/addgene:176534 ; RRID:Addgene_176534)
