[The description below was written by a language model from this plasmid's Addgene catalogue record and pLannotate feature annotations shown in this document.]
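Description:
pHS0570 is a bacterial expression plasmid built on the pET45b(+) backbone for producing a tagged, purifiable form of a CRISPR-associated IscB protein identified in a Delaware Bay metagenome (also recorded as IscB(HEARO)). It replicates in E. coli through a ColE1/pBR322-type origin. The rop gene and bom region are also annotated, although the catalogue lists the plasmid as high copy. Selection is by ampicillin through the β-lactamase gene, and an f1 origin is present as a standard backbone element. Short tetracycline-resistance fragments and a CAP binding site in the feature table appear to be backbone remnants rather than functional parts.

The expression cassette is driven by a T7 promoter followed by a lac operator and the T7 gene 10 ribosome binding site, and it ends at a T7 terminator. The plasmid also carries lacI under its own promoter. Transcription therefore depends on a host that supplies T7 RNA polymerase, and it stays repressed until induced with IPTG or lactose. The open reading frame encodes an N-terminal 14xHis tag, cytosolic E. coli maltose binding protein and the Brachypodium distachyon SUMO domain (bdSUMO, which the annotation matched to a rice SUMO1 homologue). IscB follows, with a C-terminal TwinStrep tag.

The His tag allows metal-affinity capture and MBP aids solubility. SUMO modules of this kind are generally used as a specific protease cleavage site to release the N-terminal tags, while TwinStrep offers a second affinity step. IscB itself is not annotated in the feature table but would occupy the unannotated gap downstream of the SUMO module. The associated publication concerns programmable RNA-guided endonucleases encoded by IS200/IS605 transposons, which is consistent with using this plasmid to make recombinant IscB for biochemical study.
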