Features (pLannotate 1.2.2; 20 found; start..end, strand, type, name):
    508..529     +  protein_bind   CAP binding site: CAP binding activates transcription in the presence of cAMP. E. coli catabolite activator protein
    544..608     +  CDS            TcR (fragment): tetracycline efflux protein; tet; confers resistance to tetracycline
    670..1050    -  CDS            YPB1_ECOLX: Protein predicted: Swiss-Prot protein existence level 4. From Escherichia coli.
   1067..1258    +  CDS            rop: Rop protein, which maintains plasmids at low copy number; rop
   1360..1499    +  misc_feature   bom: basis of mobility region from pBR322
   1685..2273    -  rep_origin     ori: high-copy-number ColE1/pMB1/pBR322/pUC origin of replication
   2354..2446    +  promoter       AmpR promoter: bla
   2447..3307    +  CDS            AmpR: β-lactamase; bla; confers resistance to ampicillin, carbenicillin, and related antibiotics
   3422..3877    -  rep_origin     f1 ori (sequence partly withheld): f1 bacteriophage origin of replication; arrow indicates direction of (+) strand synthesis
   3914..3961    -  terminator     T7 terminator: transcription terminator for bacteriophage T7 RNA polymerase
   3969..3986    -  CDS            SET1 (fragment): solubility-enhancement tag derived from T7 phage gene 10B
   4097..4114    -  CDS            thrombin site: thrombin recognition and cleavage site
   5504..5749    -  CDS            SUMO1 (fragment): SUMO1_ORYSJ - Also known as SMT3, SUM1. Experimental evidence at protein level: Swiss-Prot protein existence level 1. Ubiquitin-like protein which can be covalently attached to target lysines as a monomer. Does not seem to be involved in protein degradation and may function as an antagonist of ubiquitin in the degradation process (By similarity). From Oryza sativa subsp. japonica (Rice).
   5801..6899    -  CDS            MBP (fragment): maltose binding protein from E. coli; malE (mutated); This version of the gene does not encode a signal sequence, so MBP will remain in the cytosol.
   6983..7005    -  RBS            RBS: efficient ribosome binding site from bacteriophage T7 gene 10 (Olins and Rangwala, 1989)
   7020..7044    -  protein_bind   lac operator: The lac repressor binds to the lac operator to inhibit transcription in E. coli. This inhibition can be relieved by adding lactose or isopropyl-β-D-thiogalactopyranoside (IPTG). lac repressor encoded by lacI
   7045..7063    -  promoter       T7 promoter: promoter for bacteriophage T7 RNA polymerase
   7089..7368    +  CDS            TcR (fragment): tetracycline efflux protein; tet; confers resistance to tetracycline
   7376..7453    +  promoter       lacI promoter: lacI
   7454..495     +  CDS            lacI (across the origin): lac repressor; lacI; The lac repressor binds to the lac operator to inhibit transcription in E. coli. This inhibition can be relieved by adding lactose or isopropyl-β-D-thiogalactopyranoside (IPTG).
>Addgene plasmid #176534 | pHS0570 pET45b(+) T7/LacO His14-MBP-bdSUMO-CRISPR associated IscB-TwinStrep | addgene full sequence | sequence record 345508 | Addgene NGS Result
CGTCTGGCTGGCTGGCATAAATATCTCACTCGCAATCAAATTCAGCCGATAGCGGAACGGGAAGGCGACT
GGAGTGCCATGTCCGGTTTTCAACAAACCATGCAAATGCTGAATGAGGGCATCGTTCCCACTGCGATGCT
GGTTGCCAACGATCAGATGGCGCTGGGCGCAATGCGCGCCATTACCGAGTCCGGGCTGCGCGTTGGTGCG
GACATCTCGGTAGTGGGATACGACGATACCGAAGACAGCTCATGTTATATCCCGCCGTTAACCACCATCA
AACAGGATTTTCGCCTGCTGGGGCAAACCAGCGTGGACCGCTTGCTGCAACTCTCTCAGGGCCAGGCGGT
GAAGGGCAATCAGCTGTTGCCCGTCTCACTGGTGAAAAGAAAAACCACCCTGGCGCCCAATACGCAAACC
GCCTCTCCCCGCGCGTTGGCCGATTCATTAATGCAGCTGGCACGACAGGTTTCCCGACTGGAAAGCGGGC
AGTGAGCGCAACGCAATTAATGTAAGTTAGCTCACTCATTAGGCACCGGGATCTCGACCGATGCCCTTGA
GAGCCTTCAACCCAGTCAGCTCCTTCCGGTGGGCGCGGGGCATGACTAGCATGATCGTGCTCCTGTCGTT
GAGGACCCGGCTAGGCTGGCGGGGTTGCCTTACTGGTTAGCAGAATGAATCACCGATACGCGAGCGAACG
TGAAGCGACTGCTGCTGCAAAACGTCTGCGACCTGAGCAACAACATGAATGGTCTTCGGTTTCCGTGTTT
CGTAAAGTCTGGAAACGCGGAAGTCAGCGCCCTGCACCATTATGTTCCGGATCTGCATCGCAGGATGCTG
CTGGCTACCCTGTGGAACACCTACATCTGTATTAACGAAGCGCTGGCATTGACCCTGAGTGATTTTTCTC
TGGTCCCGCCGCATCCATACCGCCAGTTGTTTACCCTCACAACGTTCCAGTAACCGGGCATGTTCATCAT
CAGTAACCCGTATCGTGAGCATCCTCTCTCGTTTCATCGGTATCATTACCCCCATGAACAGAAATCCCCC
TTACACGGAGGCATCAGTGACCAAACAGGAAAAAACCGCCCTTAACATGGCCCGCTTTATCAGAAGCCAG
ACATTAACGCTTCTGGAGAAACTCAACGAGCTGGACGCGGATGAACAGGCAGACATCTGTGAATCGCTTC
ACGACCACGCTGATGAGCTTTACCGCAGCTGCCTCGCGCGTTTCGGTGATGACGGTGAAAACCTCTGACA
CATGCAGCTCCCGGAGACGGTCACAGCTTGTCTGTAAGCGGATGCCGGGAGCAGACAAGCCCGTCAGGGC
GCGTCAGCGGGTGTTGGCGGGTGTCGGGGCGCAGCCATGACCCAGTCACGTAGCGATAGCGGAGTGTATA
CTGGCTTAACTATGCGGCATCAGAGCAGATTGTACTGAGAGTGCACCATTGCGGTGTGAAATACCGCACA
GATGCGTAAGGAGAAAATACCGCATCAGGCGCTCTTCCGCTTCCTCGCTCACTGACTCGCTGCGCTCGGT
CGTTCGGCTGCGGCGAGCGGTATCAGCTCACTCAAAGGCGGTAATACGGTTATCCACAGAATCAGGGGAT
AACGCAGGAAAGAACATGTGAGCAAAAGGCCAGCAAAAGGCCAGGAACCGTAAAAAGGCCGCGTTGCTGG
CGTTTTTCCATAGGCTCCGCCCCCCTGACGAGCATCACAAAAATCGACGCTCAAGTCAGAGGTGGCGAAA
CCCGACAGGACTATAAAGATACCAGGCGTTTCCCCCTGGAAGCTCCCTCGTGCGCTCTCCTGTTCCGACC
CTGCCGCTTACCGGATACCTGTCCGCCTTTCTCCCTTCGGGAAGCGTGGCGCTTTCTCATAGCTCACGCT
GTAGGTATCTCAGTTCGGTGTAGGTCGTTCGCTCCAAGCTGGGCTGTGTGCACGAACCCCCCGTTCAGCC
CGACCGCTGCGCCTTATCCGGTAACTATCGTCTTGAGTCCAACCCGGTAAGACACGACTTATCGCCACTG
GCAGCAGCCACTGGTAACAGGATTAGCAGAGCGAGGTATGTAGGCGGTGCTACAGAGTTCTTGAAGTGGT
GGCCTAACTACGGCTACACTAGAAGGACAGTATTTGGTATCTGCGCTCTGCTGAAGCCAGTTACCTTCGG
AAAAAGAGTTGGTAGCTCTTGATCCGGCAAACAAACCACCGCTGGTAGCGGTGGTTTTTTTGTTTGCAAG
CAGCAGATTACGCGCAGAAAAAAAGGATCTCAAGAAGATCCTTTGATCTTTTCTACGGGGTCTGACGCTC
AGTGGAACGAAAACTCACGTTAAGGGATTTTGGTCATGACCTATTTGTTTATTTTTCTAAATACATTCAA
ATATGTATCCGCTCATGAGACAATAACCCTGATAAATGCTTCAATCATGATTGAAAAAGGAAGAGTATGA
GTATTCAACATTTCCGTGTCGCCCTTATTCCCTTTTTTGCGGCATTTTGCCTTCCTGTTTTTGCTCACCC
AGAAACGCTGGTGAAAGTAAAAGATGCTGAAGATCAGTTGGGTGCACGAGTGGGTTACATCGAACTGGAT
CTCAACAGCGGTAAGATCCTTGAGAGTTTTCGCCCCGAAGAACGTTTTCCAATGATGAGCACTTTTAAAG
TTCTGCTATGTGGCGCGGTATTATCCCGTATTGACGCCGGGCAAGAGCAACTCGGTCGCCGCATACACTA
TTCTCAGAATGACTTGGTTGAGTACTCACCAGTCACAGAAAAGCATCTTACGGATGGCATGACAGTAAGA
GAATTATGCAGTGCTGCCATAACCATGAGTGATAACACTGCGGCCAACTTACTTCTGACAACGATCGGAG
GACCGAAGGAGCTAACCGCTTTTTTGCACAACATGGGGGATCATGTAACTCGCCTTGATCGTTGGGAACC
GGAGCTGAATGAAGCCATACCAAACGACGAGCGTGACACCACGATGCCTGTAGCAATGGCAACAACGTTG
CGCAAACTATTAACTGGCGAACTACTTACTCTAGCTTCCCGGCAACAATTAATAGACTGGATGGAGGCGG
ATAAAGTTGCAGGACCACTTCTGCGCTCGGCCCTTCCGGCTGGCTGGTTTATTGCTGATAAATCTGGAGC
CGGTGAGCGTGGGTCTCGCGGTATCATTGCAGCACTGGGGCCAGATGGTAAGCCCTCCCGTATCGTAGTT
ATCTACACGACGGGGAGTCAGGCAACTATGGATGAACGAAATAGACAGATCGCTGAGATAGGTGCCTCAC
TGATTAAGCATTGGTAACTGTCAGACCAAGTTTACTCATATATACTTTAGATTGATTTAAAACTTCATTT
TTAATTTAAAAGGATCTAGGTGAAGATCCTTTTTGATAATCTCATGCCATCGTGCCGCCAGAAATTGTAA
ACGTTAATATTTTGTTAAAATTCGCGTTAAATTTTTGTTAAATCAGCTCATTTTTTAACCAATAGGCCGA
AATCGGCAAAATCCCTTATAAATCAAAAGAATAGACCGAGATAGGGT
[37 nt withheld, positions 3548-3584]
AAAGAACGTGGACTCCAACGTCAAAGG
[49 nt withheld, positions 3612-3660]
T
[91 nt withheld, positions 3662-3752]
G
[124 nt withheld, positions 3754-3877]
CCCATTCGCCAATCCGGATATAGTTCCTCCTTTCAGCAAAAAACCCCTCAAGACCCGTTTAGAGGCCCCA
AGGGGTTATGCTAGTTATTGCTCAGCGGTGGCAGCAGCCTAGGTTAATTAATTTTTCTCAAACTGAGGGT
GTGACCATGCACTACCACCTGAACCACCACCGCTACCACCACCTTTTTCAAACTGCGGATGGCTCCAGCT
AGCCATATGGCTGCCGCGCGGCACCAGGCCGCTGCTGGATTCGCTGATAACGGTCTGGCGTGGCTCTGGA
GCCTTCAGAAAGCCATAGCCATAGCCGTCGGAATTGAAGAGCTTGGTCATATGCTTTGTGTGGCATTGTA
TGCGTTTACCAGTCTTGGACTTGAACCCAGCTAAAGGCTTCGATGTTGTAGTTTCGGCAATACGACTGAC
GTAGGTGCCGACATACTTGCCCTTGGGAATTTCAGCCCGAACAATGTCGCCGGTGCGAAACGGATGAACC
GGAATTCCTTTGGCCTTACCTCTAGGGAAACCGTAAGCATCTACGTTGACAACCTGCCGTTTCCCGTGCC
CCATCGCCTTGATCGCTAGTGGTCTGACCGCTTCCCACTGCAGCACTTCCGGTGTACTGGCTCCGACACA
AGCGGCATCCAGCCAGTGTGTCTTGGGAATCTGTCGCTCAGAACGATTGAACTTGGTGCGGCCACCGCTG
GCAACTTCCACAGGCAAGCCAGTAGCTTTCAGACGTTCCAGTAGAGCGTATCGGGTTGAGTTGACGGCTG
CAGCATCCTTCAGTGGAGCCTTGGCCTGACGTTGGAGTTTCTGCAACACTTCCGGTTTTTTTGCCAGGAA
CACGGCTGCAGGACGTTGGTTCTTTCTTTTGTTGCAGGGTTCACAAGATAGCGTCAGGTTGCTGACCCGA
TCACTGCCGCCGTGGCTACGTGGAACAATGTGATCCACTTCCAAACGCTTGTCCTTGGCACCGCAATAGC
CGCACTGTCGCCGCCACTTGTCCAACAGGTATTCCCGCACCTCGTAACCGAATAGAGTGCCCTGCTGGTA
CTCCACGCCACTGATTTCCGGGTTCTGCATCTTCTGCATATCAAAGCGCACAATCTCTTGTGAAATCGCC
GTGATGGGCAGGTAGCGCCGCAAGCGATGCACCCAGGTCATGATGACTTCAATGCGATGTTGGAGCGATG
GAGCGAGCCACTTCCCCAACGTAGAAACCGTGTCAGCACTGGATAGCAAAGGTGGGCCAGTACGCTTGCG
ATTCAGCCAACGGGCAGGACGGTAGCGGGTCTTGCGGTTGCGTCTTCCACGGCGTAGCGATCGGCGGGAT
TCCAGGGCATTCTTGATCAGCTGACCACGGTGCTGGAGTTCTGCCGCCCAGACCACTTCGCCAGTGGCTT
CTGTGACTACGGCAATGCCGGTAGTCTTGCTGCCTGGATCTAGTTTCAGCCGCACAGGTCGTGGGCTTGC
GGTAGGGTAGGATTGTTTGAGGATGATAGTGAATGGGTATCGACGCAACACCGCTGCCTTGCCACTGTTC
AGTAGCAGGCGAGCCCGTCTTGGCGTACAAGGCGCCAGCGGACAACGATCAGCGTCAACAACCAAGACTC
TGGAGGATCCACTTGAGCCACCAGTCTGATGAAGCATTGCGTCGATTTCGTCGCCATCTTCCATCTCCAG
TTCATCCGGGGTCTGTTCCGCACGCAGGCGACGACCATCAAACAGGAAAGCAATTGCGGTCATGTCTACA
GACTGACGGTCACAGTATGCGTTCATCAGCTTTTTCAGCTGGGTAGAACGTTTGATGCGGAAAAAGACTT
CGTTGCCGTCTTGACCTTTCACTTTCAGGTTGATATGGGCACCGCCACCTTCGCCACCTGCCGGTTTCTT
ATCTTCTTCGCCACCCGCAGCTGAGCTCGAATTAGTCTGCGCGTCTTTCAGGGCTTCATCGACAGTCTGA
CGACCGCTGGCGGCGTTGATCACCGCAGTACGCACGGCATACCAGAAAGCGGACATCTGCGGGATGTTCG
GCATGATTTCACCTTTCTGGGCGTTTTCCATGGTGGCGGCAATACGTGGATCTTTCGCCAACTCTTCCTC
GTAAGACTTCAGCGCTACGGCACCCAGCGGTTTGTCTTTATTAACCGCTTCCAGACCTTCATCAGTCAGC
AGATAGTTTTCGAGGAACTCTTTTGCCAGCTCTTTGTTCGGACTGGCGGCGTTAATACCTGCGCTCAGCA
CGCCAACGAACGGTTTGGATGGTTGACCCTTGAAGGTCGGCAGTACCGTTACACCATAATTCACTTTGCT
GGTGTCGATGTTGGACCATGCCCACGGGCCGTTGATGGTCATCGCTGTTTCGCCTTTATTAAAGGCAGCT
TCTGCGATGGAGTAATCAGTGTCTGCATTCATGTGTTTGTTTTTAATCAGGTCAACCAGGAAGGTCAGAC
CCGCTTTCGCGCCAGCGTTATCCACGCCCACGTCTTTAATGTCGTACTTGCCGTTTTCATACTTGAACGC
ATAACCCCCGTCAGCAGCAATCAGCGGCCAGGTGAAGTACGGTTCTTGCAGGTTGAACATCAGCGCGCTC
TTACCTTTCGCTTTCAGTTCTTTATCCAGCGCCGGGATCTCTTCCCAGGTTTTTGGCGGGTTCGGCAGCA
GATCTTTGTTATAAATCAGCGATAACGCTTCAACAGCGATCGGGTAAGCAATCAGCTTGCCGTTGTAACG
TACGGCATCCCAGGTAAACGGATACAGCTTGTCCTGGAACGCTTTGTCCGGGGTGATTTCAGCCAACAGG
CCAGATTGAGCGTAGCCACCAAAGCGGTCGTGTGCCCAGAAGATAATGTCAGGGCCATCGCCAGTTGCCG
CAACCTGTGGGAATTTCTCTTCCAGTTTATCCGGATGCTCAACGGTGACTTTAATTCCGGTATCTTTCTC
GAATTTCTTACCGACTTCAGCGAGACCGTTATAGCCTTTATCGCCGTTAATCCAGATTACCAGTTTACCT
TCTTCAGTTTTCCCGGTATGGTGATGACTGCCTGAATGATGGTGGTGTCCGGTATGGTGATGGCCTGAAT
GATGGTGATGCTTGCTCATGGTATATCTCCTTCTTAAAGTTAAACAAAATTATTTCTAGAGGGGAATTGT
TATCCGCTCACAATTCCCCTATAGTGAGTCGTATTAATTTCGCGGGATCGAGATCGATCTCGATCCTCTA
CGCCGGACGCATCGTGGCCGGCATCACCGGCGCCACAGGTGCGGTTGCTGGCGCCTATATCGCCGACATC
ACCGATGGGGAAGATCGGGCTCGCCACTTCGGGCTCATGAGCGCTTGTTTCGGCGTGGGTATGGTGGCAG
GCCCCGTGGCCGGGGGACTGTTGGGCGCCATCTCCTTGCATGCACCATTCCTTGCGGCGGCGGTGCTCAA
CGGCCTCAACCTACTACTGGGCTGCTTCCTAATGCAGGAGTCGCATAAGGGAGAGCGTCGAGATCCCGGA
CACCATCGAATGGCGCAAAACCTTTCGCGGTATGGCATGATAGCGCCCGGAAGAGAGTCAATTCAGGGTG
GTGAATGTGAAACCAGTAACGTTATACGATGTCGCAGAGTATGCCGGTGTCTCTTATCAGACCGTTTCCC
GCGTGGTGAACCAGGCCAGCCACGTTTCTGCGAAAACGCGGGAAAAAGTGGAAGCGGCGATGGCGGAGCT
GAATTACATTCCCAACCGCGTGGCACAACAACTGGCGGGCAAACAGTCGTTGCTGATTGGCGTTGCCACC
TCCAGTCTGGCCCTGCACGCGCCGTCGCAAATTGTCGCGGCGATTAAATCTCGCGCCGATCAACTGGGTG
CCAGCGTGGTGGTGTCGATGGTAGAACGAAGCGGCGTCGAAGCCTGTAAAGCGGCGGTGCACAATCTTCT
CGCGCAACGCGTCAGTGGGCTGATCATTAACTATCCGCTGGATGACCAGGATGCCATTGCTGTGGAAGCT
GCCTGCACTAATGTTCCGGCGTTATTTCTTGATGTCTCTGACCAGACACCCATCAACAGTATTATTTTCT
CCCATGAAGACGGTACGCGACTGGGCGTGGAGCATCTGGTCGCATTGGGTCACCAGCAAATCGCGCTGTT
AGCGGGCCCATTAAGTTCTGTCTCGGCGCGTCTG
